Addgene plasmid #245333: pRDB_246
Purpose: Cas12a CRISPRko positive control guide; targets CD47
Depositing lab: John Doench & David Root. Depositing organization: Broad Institute.
Backbone
  Vector backbone: pRDA_722
  Vector type: Lentiviral
Growth in bacteria
  Bacterial resistance: Ampicillin, 100 μg/mL
  Growth temperature: 37°C
  Growth strain: NEB Stable
  Copy number: High Copy
Gene/Insert
  Gene/Insert name: sgRNA CD47
  gRNA/shRNA sequence: Unspecified
  Species: Synthetic
  Mutation: None
  Entrez Gene: CD47 (a.k.a. IAP, MER6, OA3)
  Cloning method: Golden Gate
Terms and licenses: Academic/Nonprofit Terms; Industry Terms: Not Available to Industry
How to cite: pRDB_246 was a gift from John Doench & David Root (Addgene plasmid # 245333 ; http://n2t.net/addgene:245333 ; RRID:Addgene_245333)
