[The description below was written by a language model from this plasmid's Addgene catalogue record and pLannotate feature annotations shown in this document.]
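Description:
pRDB_246 is a lentiviral guide-expression plasmid built on the pRDA_722 backbone, carrying a Cas12a CRISPR knockout guide against human CD47 that serves as a positive control. The guide was inserted by Golden Gate cloning; its sequence is not specified in the record. In bacteria the 9.7 kb plasmid is maintained through a high-copy ColE1/pUC-type origin and selected with ampicillin via the AmpR (β-lactamase) cassette. An f1 origin and a fragment of the pBR322 bom region are also annotated.

The viral portion has a third-generation-style layout. A CMV enhancer/promoter drives a truncated HIV-1 5' LTR, followed by the Ψ packaging signal with a partial gag sequence, the Rev response element for Rev-dependent nuclear export of the genomic RNA, and the cPPT/CTS. Within this transfer cassette a human U6 RNA polymerase III promoter sits where the guide would be transcribed, although the guide itself is not annotated as a feature. Downstream, the EF-1α core promoter with its intron A drives puromycin N-acetyltransferase for selecting transduced mammalian cells. A WPRE enhances transcript expression ahead of the truncated 3' LTR and a bGH polyadenylation signal. No Cas12a coding sequence is annotated, so the nuclease presumably has to be supplied separately.

Outside the LTRs, the backbone also carries an SV40 promoter/EM7–BleoR cassette with an SV40 poly(A) signal, conferring Zeocin/bleomycin resistance. The plasmid is suited to checking Cas12a knockout activity, and because CD47 is a cell-surface protein, its loss can in principle be measured by antibody staining, though the record does not describe a readout.
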