Features (pLannotate 1.2.2; 32 found; start..end, strand, type, name):
     31..83      -  misc_feature   bom (fragment): basis of mobility region from pBR322
    238..617     +  enhancer       CMV enhancer: human cytomegalovirus immediate early enhancer
    618..817     +  promoter       CMV promoter: human cytomegalovirus (CMV) immediate early promoter
    835..1015    +  LTR            5' LTR (truncated): truncated 5' long terminal repeat (LTR) from HIV-1
   1062..1187    +  misc_feature   HIV-1 Ψ: packaging signal of human immunodeficiency virus type 1
   1171..1534    +  CDS            HIV-1 gag (fragment): gag protein from human immunodeficiency virus 1; gag
   1680..1913    +  misc_feature   RRE: The Rev response element (RRE) of HIV-1 allows for Rev-dependent mRNA export from the nucleus to the cytoplasm.
   2290..2390    +  CDS            Rev (fragment): human immunodeficiency virus 1 (HIV-1) Rev protein; rev; enhances nuclear export of unspliced and incompletely spliced viral mRNAs
   2440..2557    +  misc_feature   cPPT/CTS: central polypurine tract and central termination sequence of HIV-1
   2615..2855    +  promoter       U6 promoter: RNA polymerase III promoter for human U6 snRNA
   2976..2992    +  CDS            small t antigen (fragment): SV40 (simian virus 40) small t antigen
   3024..3235    +  promoter       EF-1α core promoter: core promoter for human elongation factor EF-1α
   3236..4174    +  intron         EF-1α intron A: intron upstream of the start codon of human EF-1α
   4194..4790    +  CDS            PuroR (fragment): puromycin N-acetyltransferase; pac from Streptomyces; confers resistance to puromycin
   4826..5414    +  misc_feature   WPRE: woodchuck hepatitis virus posttranscriptional regulatory element
   5410..5553    +  CDS            nef (fragment): NEF_HV1LA - Experimental evidence at protein level: Swiss-Prot protein existence level 1. Extracellular Nef protein targets CD4(+) T-lymphocytes for apoptosis by interacting with CXCR4 surface receptors. From Human immunodeficiency virus type 1 group M subtype B (isolate Lai) (HIV-1).
   5539..5719    +  LTR            5' LTR (truncated): truncated 5' long terminal repeat (LTR) from HIV-1
   5751..5862    +  polyA_signal   bGH poly(A) signal: bovine growth hormone polyadenylation signal
   5979..6000    +  promoter       SV40 promoter (fragment): SV40 enhancer and early promoter
   6021..6449    +  rep_origin     f1 ori (sequence partly withheld): f1 bacteriophage origin of replication; arrow indicates direction of (+) strand synthesis
   6463..6792    +  promoter       SV40 promoter: SV40 enhancer and early promoter
   6840..6887    +  promoter       EM7 promoter: synthetic bacterial promoter&nbsp
   6906..7280    +  CDS            BleoR: antibiotic-binding protein; Sh ble from Streptoalloteichus hindustanus; confers resistance to bleomycin, phleomycin, and Zeocin™
   7290..7415    +  CDS            ble (fragment): BLE_KLEPN - Experimental evidence at protein level: Swiss-Prot protein existence level 1. Binding protein with a strong affinity to the bleomycin family of antibiotics. Binds to CL990; an antimitotic-antibiotic compound. From Klebsiella pneumoniae.
   7410..7531    +  polyA_signal   SV40 poly(A) signal: SV40 polyadenylation signal
   7604..7620    -  protein_bind   lac operator: The lac repressor binds to the lac operator to inhibit transcription in E. coli. This inhibition can be relieved by adding lactose or isopropyl-β-D-thiogalactopyranoside (IPTG). lac repressor encoded by lacI
   7628..7658    -  promoter       lac promoter: promoter for the E. coli lac operon
   7673..7694    -  protein_bind   CAP binding site: CAP binding activates transcription in the presence of cAMP. E. coli catabolite activator protein
   7707..7799    -  CDS            lacI (fragment): lac repressor; lacI; The lac repressor binds to the lac operator to inhibit transcription in E. coli. This inhibition can be relieved by adding lactose or isopropyl-β-D-thiogalactopyranoside (IPTG).
   7982..8570    -  rep_origin     ori: high-copy-number ColE1/pMB1/pBR322/pUC origin of replication
   8741..9601    -  CDS            AmpR: β-lactamase; bla; confers resistance to ampicillin, carbenicillin, and related antibiotics
   9602..9706    -  promoter       AmpR promoter: bla
>Addgene plasmid #245333 | pRDB_246 | addgene full sequence | sequence record 488048 | Addgene NGS Result
GTCGACGGATCGGGAGATCTCCCGATCCCCTATGGTGCACTCTCAGTACAATCTGCTCTGATGCCGCATA
GTTAAGCCAGTATCTGCTCCCTGCTTGTGTGTTGGAGGTCGCTGAGTAGTGCGCGAGCAAAATTTAAGCT
ACAACAAGGCAAGGCTTGACCGACAATTGCATGAAGAATCTGCTTAGGGTTAGGCGTTTTGCGCTGCTTC
GCGATGTACGGGCCAGATATACGCGTTGACATTGATTATTGACTAGTTATTAATAGTAATCAATTACGGG
GTCATTAGTTCATAGCCCATATATGGAGTTCCGCGTTACATAACTTACGGTAAATGGCCCGCCTGGCTGA
CCGCCCAACGACCCCCGCCCATTGACGTCAATAATGACGTATGTTCCCATAGTAACGCCAATAGGGACTT
TCCATTGACGTCAATGGGTGGAGTATTTACGGTAAACTGCCCACTTGGCAGTACATCAAGTGTATCATAT
GCCAAGTACGCCCCCTATTGACGTCAATGACGGTAAATGGCCCGCCTGGCATTATGCCCAGTACATGACC
TTATGGGACTTTCCTACTTGGCAGTACATCTACGTATTAGTCATCGCTATTACCATGGTGATGCGGTTTT
GGCAGTACATCAATGGGCGTGGATAGCGGTTTGACTCACGGGGATTTCCAAGTCTCCACCCCATTGACGT
CAATGGGAGTTTGTTTTGGCACCAAAATCAACGGGACTTTCCAAAATGTCGTAACAACTCCGCCCCATTG
ACGCAAATGGGCGGTAGGCGTGTACGGTGGGAGGTCTATATAAGCAGCGCGTTTTGCCTGTACTGGGTCT
CTCTGGTTAGACCAGATCTGAGCCTGGGAGCTCTCTGGCTAACTAGGGAACCCACTGCTTAAGCCTCAAT
AAAGCTTGCCTTGAGTGCTTCAAGTAGTGTGTGCCCGTCTGTTGTGTGACTCTGGTAACTAGAGATCCCT
CAGACCCTTTTAGTCAGTGTGGAAAATCTCTAGCAGTGGCGCCCGAACAGGGACTTGAAAGCGAAAGGGA
AACCAGAGGAGCTCTCTCGACGCAGGACTCGGCTTGCTGAAGCGCGCACGGCAAGAGGCGAGGGGCGGCG
ACTGGTGAGTACGCCAAAAATTTTGACTAGCGGAGGCTAGAAGGAGAGAGATGGGTGCGAGAGCGTCAGT
ATTAAGCGGGGGAGAATTAGATCGCGATGGGAAAAAATTCGGTTAAGGCCAGGGGGAAAGAAAAAATATA
AATTAAAACATATAGTATGGGCAAGCAGGGAGCTAGAACGATTCGCAGTTAATCCTGGCCTGTTAGAAAC
ATCAGAAGGCTGTAGACAAATACTGGGACAGCTACAACCATCCCTTCAGACAGGATCAGAAGAACTTAGA
TCATTATATAATACAGTAGCAACCCTCTATTGTGTGCATCAAAGGATAGAGATAAAAGACACCAAGGAAG
CTTTAGACAAGATAGAGGAAGAGCAAAACAAAAGTAAGACCACCGCACAGCAAGCGGCCGCTGATCTTCA
GACCTGGAGGAGGAGATATGAGGGACAATTGGAGAAGTGAATTATATAAATATAAAGTAGTAAAAATTGA
ACCATTAGGAGTAGCACCCACCAAGGCAAAGAGAAGAGTGGTGCAGAGAGAAAAAAGAGCAGTGGGAATA
GGAGCTTTGTTCCTTGGGTTCTTGGGAGCAGCAGGAAGCACTATGGGCGCAGCGTCAATGACGCTGACGG
TACAGGCCAGACAATTATTGTCTGGTATAGTGCAGCAGCAGAACAATTTGCTGAGGGCTATTGAGGCGCA
ACAGCATCTGTTGCAACTCACAGTCTGGGGCATCAAGCAGCTCCAGGCAAGAATCCTGGCTGTGGAAAGA
TACCTAAAGGATCAACAGCTCCTGGGGATTTGGGGTTGCTCTGGAAAACTCATTTGCACCACTGCTGTGC
CTTGGAATGCTAGTTGGAGTAATAAATCTCTGGAACAGATTTGGAATCACACGACCTGGATGGAGTGGGA
CAGAGAAATTAACAATTACACAAGCTTAATACACTCCTTAATTGAAGAATCGCAAAACCAGCAAGAAAAG
AATGAACAAGAATTATTGGAATTAGATAAATGGGCAAGTTTGTGGAATTGGTTTAACATAACAAATTGGC
TGTGGTATATAAAATTATTCATAATGATAGTAGGAGGCTTGGTAGGTTTAAGAATAGTTTTTGCTGTACT
TTCTATAGTGAATAGAGTTAGGCAGGGATATTCACCATTATCGTTTCAGACCCACCTCCCAACCCCGAGG
GGACCCGACAGGCCCGAAGGAATAGAAGAAGAAGGTGGAGAGAGAGACAGAGACAGATCCATTCGATTAG
TGAACGGATCGGCACTGCGTGCGCCAATTCTGCAGACAAATGGCAGTATTCATCCACAATTTTAAAAGAA
AAGGGGGGATTGGGGGGTACAGTGCAGGGGAAAGAATAGTAGACATAATAGCAACAGACATACAAACTAA
AGAATTACAAAAACAAATTACAAAAATTCAAAATTTTCGGGTTTATTACAGGGACAGCAGAGATCCAGTT
TGGTTAATTAAGGTACCGGGCAGAGAGGGCCTATTTCCCATGATTCCTTCATATTTGCATATACGATACA
AGGCTGTTAGAGAGATAATTAGAATTAATTTGACTGTAAACACAAAGATATTAGTACAAAATACGTGACG
TAGAAAGTAATAATTTCTTGGGTAGTTTGCAGTTTTAAAATTATGTTTTAAAATGGACTATCATATGCTT
ACCGTAACTTGAAAGTATTTCGATTTCTTGGCTTTATATATCTTGTGGAAAGGACGAAACACCGGTAATT
TCTACTCTTGTAGATCTTTCCAGGATCAGCTCAGCTACTTTTTTGAATTCGCTAGCAAGCTTGGCGTAAC
TAGATCTTGAGACAAATGGCAGTATTCATCCACAAAGGTCTTGAAAGGAGTGGGAATTGGACACGGCTCC
GGTGCCCGTCAGTGGGCAGAGCGCACATCGCCCACAGTCCCCGAGAAGTTGGGGGGAGGGGTCGGCAATT
GATCCGGTGCCTAGAGAAGGTGGCGCGGGGTAAACTGGGAAAGTGATGTCGTGTACTGGCTCCGCCTTTT
TCCCGAGGGTGGGGGAGAACCGTATATAAGTGCAGTAGTCGCCGTGAACGTTCTTTTTCGCAACGGGTTT
GCCGCCAGAACACAGGTAAGTGCCGTGTGTGGTTCCCGCGGGCCTGGCCTCTTTACGGGTTATGGCCCTT
GCGTGCCTTGAATTACTTCCACCTGGCTGCAGTACGTGATTCTTGATCCCGAGCTTCGGGTTGGAAGTGG
GTGGGAGAGTTCGAGGCCTTGCGCTTAAGGAGCCCCTTCGCCTCGTGCTTGAGTTGAGGCCTGGCCTGGG
CGCTGGGGCCGCCGCGTGCGAATCTGGTGGCACCTTCGCGCCTGTCTCGCTGCTTTCGATAAGTCTCTAG
CCATTTAAAATTTTTGATGACCTGCTGCGACGCTTTTTTTCTGGCAAGATAGTCTTGTAAATGCGGGCCA
AGATCTGCACACTGGTATTTCGGTTTTTGGGGCCGCGGGCGGCGACGGGGCCCGTGCGTCCCAGCGCACA
TGTTCGGCGAGGCGGGGCCTGCGAGCGCGGCCACCGAGAATCGGACGGGGGTAGTCTCAAGCTGGCCGGC
CTGCTCTGGTGCCTGGCCTCGCGCCGCCGTGTATCGCCCCGCCCTGGGCGGCAAGGCTGGCCCGGTCGGC
ACCAGTTGCGTGAGCGGAAAGATGGCCGCTTCCCGGCCCTGCTGCAGGGAGCTCAAAATGGAGGACGCGG
CGCTCGGGAGAGCGGGCGGGTGAGTCACCCACACAAAGGAAAAGGGCCTTTCCGTCCTCAGCCGTCGCTT
CATGTGACTCCACGGAGTACCGGGCGCCGTCCAGGCACCTCGATTAGTTCTCGAGCTTTTGGAGTACGTC
GTCTTTAGGTTGGGGGGAGGGGTTTTATGCGATGGAGTTTCCCCACACTGAGTGGGTGGAGACTGAAGTT
AGGCCAGCTTGGCACTTGATGTAATTCTCCTTGGAATTTGCCCTTTTTGAGTTTGGATCTTGGTTCATTC
TCAAGCCTCAGACAGTGGTTCAAAGTTTTTTTCTTCCATTTCAGGTGTCGTGAAGGAGCCACCATGACCG
AGTACAAGCCCACGGTGCGCCTCGCCACCCGCGACGACGTCCCCAGGGCCGTACGCACCCTCGCCGCCGC
GTTCGCCGACTACCCCGCCACGCGCCACACCGTCGATCCGGACCGCCACATCGAGCGGGTCACCGAGCTG
CAAGAACTCTTCCTCACGCGCGTCGGGCTCGACATCGGCAAGGTGTGGGTCGCGGACGACGGCGCCGCCG
TGGCGGTCTGGACCACGCCGGAGAGCGTCGAAGCGGGGGCGGTGTTCGCCGAGATCGGCCCGCGCATGGC
CGAGTTGAGCGGTTCCCGGCTGGCCGCGCAGCAACAGATGGAAGGCCTCCTGGCGCCGCACCGGCCCAAG
GAGCCCGCGTGGTTCCTGGCCACCGTCGGAGTCTCGCCCGACCACCAGGGCAAGGGTCTGGGCAGCGCCG
TCGTGCTCCCCGGAGTGGAGGCGGCCGAGCGCGCCGGGGTGCCCGCCTTCCTGGAGACCTCCGCGCCCCG
CAACCTCCCCTTCTACGAGCGGCTCGGCTTCACCGTCACCGCCGACGTCGAGGTGCCCGAAGGACCGCGC
ACCTGGTGCATGACCCGCAAGCCCGGTGCCGGAAGCTAATAGGACTCAGTTACGATGCATTCGAAAATCA
ACCTCTGGATTACAAAATTTGTGAAAGATTGACTGGTATTCTTAACTATGTTGCTCCTTTTACGCTATGT
GGATACGCTGCTTTAATGCCTTTGTATCATGCTATTGCTTCCCGTATGGCTTTCATTTTCTCCTCCTTGT
ATAAATCCTGGTTGCTGTCTCTTTATGAGGAGTTGTGGCCCGTTGTCAGGCAACGTGGCGTGGTGTGCAC
TGTGTTTGCTGACGCAACCCCCACTGGTTGGGGCATTGCCACCACCTGTCAGCTCCTTTCCGGGACTTTC
GCTTTCCCCCTCCCTATTGCCACGGCGGAACTCATCGCCGCCTGCCTTGCCCGCTGCTGGACAGGGGCTC
GGCTGTTGGGCACTGACAATTCCGTGGTGTTGTCGGGGAAATCATCGTCCTTTCCTTGGCTGCTCGCCTG
TGTTGCCACCTGGATTCTGCGCGGGACGTCCTTCTGCTACGTCCCTTCGGCCCTCAATCCAGCGGACCTT
CCTTCCCGCGGCCTGCTGCCGGCTCTGCGGCCTCTTCCGCGTCCTCGCCTTCGCCCTCAGACGAGTCGGA
TCTCCCTTTGGGCCGCCTCCCCGCGTCGACTTTAAGACCAATGACTTACAAGGCAGCTGTAGATCTTAGC
CACTTTTTAAAAGAAAAGGGGGGACTGGAAGGGCTAATTCACTCCCAACGAAGATAAGATCTGCTTTTTG
CTTGTACTGGGTCTCTCTGGTTAGACCAGATCTGAGCCTGGGAGCTCTCTGGCTAACTAGGGAACCCACT
GCTTAAGCCTCAATAAAGCTTGCCTTGAGTGCTTCAAGTAGTGTGTGCCCGTCTGTTGTGTGACTCTGGT
AACTAGAGATCCCTCAGACCCTTTTAGTCAGTGTGGAAAATCTCTAGCAGGGCCCGTTTAAACCCGCTGA
TCAGCCTCGACTGTGCCTTCTAGTTGCCAGCCATCTGTTGTTTGCCCCTCCCCCGTGCCTTCCTTGACCC
TGGAAGGTGCCACTCCCACTGTCCTTTCCTAATAAAATGAGGAAATTGCATCGCATTGTCTGAGTAGGTG
TCATTCTATTCTGGGGGGTGGGGTGGGGCAGGACAGCAAGGGGGAGGATTGGGAAGATAATAGCAGGCAT
GCTGGGGATGCGGTGGGCTCTATGGCTTCTGAGGCGGAAAGAACCAGCTGGGGCTCTAGGGGGTATCCCC
[124 nt withheld, positions 6021-6144]
C
[91 nt withheld, positions 6146-6236]
A
[49 nt withheld, positions 6238-6286]
CCTTTGACGTTGGAGTCCACGTTCTTT
[37 nt withheld, positions 6314-6350]
ACCCTATCTCGGTCTATTCTTTTGATTTATAAGGGATTTTGCCGATTTCGGCCTATTGGTTAAAAAATGA
GCTGATTTAACAAAAATTTAACGCGAATTAATTCTGTGGAATGTGTGTCAGTTAGGGTGTGGAAAGTCCC
CAGGCTCCCCAGCAGGCAGAAGTATGCAAAGCATGCATCTCAATTAGTCAGCAACCAGGTGTGGAAAGTC
CCCAGGCTCCCCAGCAGGCAGAAGTATGCAAAGCATGCATCTCAATTAGTCAGCAACCATAGTCCCGCCC
CTAACTCCGCCCATCCCGCCCCTAACTCCGCCCAGTTCCGCCCATTCTCCGCCCCATGGCTGACTAATTT
TTTTTATTTATGCAGAGGCCGAGGCCGCCTCTGCCTCTGAGCTATTCCAGAAGTAGTGAGGAGGCTTTTT
TGGAGGCCTAGGCTTTTGCAAAAAGCTCCCGGGAGCTTGTATATCCATTTTCGGATCTGATCAGCACGTG
TTGACAATTAATCATCGGCATAGTATATCGGCATAGTATAATACGACAAGGTGAGGAACTAAACCATGGC
CAAGTTGACCAGTGCCGTTCCGGTGCTCACCGCGCGCGACGTCGCCGGAGCGGTCGAGTTCTGGACCGAC
CGGCTCGGGTTCTCCCGGGACTTCGTGGAGGACGACTTCGCCGGTGTGGTCCGGGACGACGTGACCCTGT
TCATCAGCGCGGTCCAGGACCAGGTGGTGCCGGACAACACCCTGGCCTGGGTGTGGGTGCGCGGCCTGGA
CGAGCTGTACGCCGAGTGGTCGGAGGTCGTGTCCACGAACTTCCGGGACGCCTCCGGGCCGGCCATGACC
GAGATCGGCGAGCAGCCGTGGGGGCGGGAGTTCGCCCTGCGCGACCCGGCCGGCAACTGCGTGCACTTCG
TGGCCGAGGAGCAGGACTGACACGTGCTACGAGATTTCGATTCCACCGCCGCCTTCTATGAAAGGTTGGG
CTTCGGAATCGTTTTCCGGGACGCCGGCTGGATGATCCTCCAGCGCGGGGATCTCATGCTGGAGTTCTTC
GCCCACCCCAACTTGTTTATTGCAGCTTATAATGGTTACAAATAAAGCAATAGCATCACAAATTTCACAA
ATAAAGCATTTTTTTCACTGCATTCTAGTTGTGGTTTGTCCAAACTCATCAATGTATCTTATCATGTCTG
TATACCGTCGACCTCTAGCTAGAGCTTGGCGTAATCATGGTCATAGCTGTTTCCTGTGTGAAATTGTTAT
CCGCTCACAATTCCACACAACATACGAGCCGGAAGCATAAAGTGTAAAGCCTGGGGTGCCTAATGAGTGA
GCTAACTCACATTAATTGCGTTGCGCTCACTGCCCGCTTTCCAGTCGGGAAACCTGTCGTGCCAGCTGCA
TTAATGAATCGGCCAACGCGCGGGGAGAGGCGGTTTGCGTATTGGGCGCTCTTCCGCTTCCTCGCTCACT
GACTCGCTGCGCTCGGTCGTTCGGCTGCGGCGAGCGGTATCAGCTCACTCAAAGGCGGTAATACGGTTAT
CCACAGAATCAGGGGATAACGCAGGAAAGAACATGTGAGCAAAAGGCCAGCAAAAGGCCAGGAACCGTAA
AAAGGCCGCGTTGCTGGCGTTTTTCCATAGGCTCCGCCCCCCTGACGAGCATCACAAAAATCGACGCTCA
AGTCAGAGGTGGCGAAACCCGACAGGACTATAAAGATACCAGGCGTTTCCCCCTGGAAGCTCCCTCGTGC
GCTCTCCTGTTCCGACCCTGCCGCTTACCGGATACCTGTCCGCCTTTCTCCCTTCGGGAAGCGTGGCGCT
TTCTCATAGCTCACGCTGTAGGTATCTCAGTTCGGTGTAGGTCGTTCGCTCCAAGCTGGGCTGTGTGCAC
GAACCCCCCGTTCAGCCCGACCGCTGCGCCTTATCCGGTAACTATCGTCTTGAGTCCAACCCGGTAAGAC
ACGACTTATCGCCACTGGCAGCAGCCACTGGTAACAGGATTAGCAGAGCGAGGTATGTAGGCGGTGCTAC
AGAGTTCTTGAAGTGGTGGCCTAACTACGGCTACACTAGAAGAACAGTATTTGGTATCTGCGCTCTGCTG
AAGCCAGTTACCTTCGGAAAAAGAGTTGGTAGCTCTTGATCCGGCAAACAAACCACCGCTGGTAGCGGTG
GTTTTTTTGTTTGCAAGCAGCAGATTACGCGCAGAAAAAAAGGATCTCAAGAAGATCCTTTGATCTTTTC
TACGGGGTCTGACGCTCAGTGGAACGAAAACTCACGTTAAGGGATTTTGGTCATGAGATTATCAAAAAGG
ATCTTCACCTAGATCCTTTTAAATTAAAAATGAAGTTTTAAATCAATCTAAAGTATATATGAGTAAACTT
GGTCTGACAGTTACCAATGCTTAATCAGTGAGGCACCTATCTCAGCGATCTGTCTATTTCGTTCATCCAT
AGTTGCCTGACTCCCCGTCGTGTAGATAACTACGATACGGGAGGGCTTACCATCTGGCCCCAGTGCTGCA
ATGATACCGCGAGACCCACGCTCACCGGCTCCAGATTTATCAGCAATAAACCAGCCAGCCGGAAGGGCCG
AGCGCAGAAGTGGTCCTGCAACTTTATCCGCCTCCATCCAGTCTATTAATTGTTGCCGGGAAGCTAGAGT
AAGTAGTTCGCCAGTTAATAGTTTGCGCAACGTTGTTGCCATTGCTACAGGCATCGTGGTGTCACGCTCG
TCGTTTGGTATGGCTTCATTCAGCTCCGGTTCCCAACGATCAAGGCGAGTTACATGATCCCCCATGTTGT
GCAAAAAAGCGGTTAGCTCCTTCGGTCCTCCGATCGTTGTCAGAAGTAAGTTGGCCGCAGTGTTATCACT
CATGGTTATGGCAGCACTGCATAATTCTCTTACTGTCATGCCATCCGTAAGATGCTTTTCTGTGACTGGT
GAGTACTCAACCAAGTCATTCTGAGAATAGTGTATGCGGCGACCGAGTTGCTCTTGCCCGGCGTCAATAC
GGGATAATACCGCGCCACATAGCAGAACTTTAAAAGTGCTCATCATTGGAAAACGTTCTTCGGGGCGAAA
ACTCTCAAGGATCTTACCGCTGTTGAGATCCAGTTCGATGTAACCCACTCGTGCACCCAACTGATCTTCA
GCATCTTTTACTTTCACCAGCGTTTCTGGGTGAGCAAAAACAGGAAGGCAAAATGCCGCAAAAAAGGGAA
TAAGGGCGACACGGAAATGTTGAATACTCATACTCTTCCTTTTTCAATATTATTGAAGCATTTATCAGGG
TTATTGTCTCATGAGCGGATACATATTTGAATGTATTTAGAAAAATAAACAAATAGGGGTTCCGCGCACA
TTTCCCCGAAAAGTGCCACCTGAC
